>Addgene plasmid #226962 | SaCas9 GFP V3 | addgene full sequence | sequence record 450821 | Addgene NGS Result
CCTGAGCCTGAAGGCCATCAACCTGATCCTGGACGAGCTGTGGCACACCAACGACAACCAGATCGCTATC
TTCAACCGGCTGAAGCTGGTGCCCAAGAAGGTGGACCTGTCCCAGCAGAAAGAGATCCCCACCACCCTGG
TGGACGACTTCATCCTGAGCCCCGTCGTGAAGAGAAGCTTCATCCAGAGCATCAAAGTGATCAACGCCAT
CATCAAGAAGTACGGCCTGCCCAACGACATCATTATCGAGCTGGCCCGCGAGAAGAACTCCAAGGACGCC
CAGAAAATGATCAACGAGATGCAGAAGCGGAACCGGCAGACCAACGAGCGGATCGAGGAAATCATCCGGA
CCACCGGCAAAGAGAACGCCAAGTACCTGATCGAGAAGATCAAGCTGCACGACATGCAGGAAGGCAAGTG
CCTGTACAGCCTGGAAGCCATCCCTCTGGAAGATCTGCTGAACAACCCCTTCAACTATGAGGTGGACCAC
ATCATCCCCAGAAGCGTGTCCTTCGACAACAGCTTCAACAACAAGGTGCTCGTGAAGCAGGAAGAAAACA
GCAAGAAGGGCAACCGGACCCCATTCCAGTACCTGAGCAGCAGCGACAGCAAGATCAGCTACGAAACCTT
CAAGAAGCACATCCTGAATCTGGCCAAGGGCAAGGGCAGAATCAGCAAGACCAAGAAAGAGTATCTGCTG
GAAGAACGGGACATCAACAGGTTCTCCGTGCAGAAAGACTTCATCAACCGGAACCTGGTGGATACCAGAT
ACGCCACCAGAGGCCTGATGAACCTGCTGCGGAGCTACTTCAGAGTGAACAACCTGGACGTGAAAGTGAA
GTCCATCAATGGCGGCTTCACCAGCTTTCTGCGGCGGAAGTGGAAGTTTAAGAAAGAGCGGAACAAGGGG
TACAAGCACCACGCCGAGGACGCCCTGATCATTGCCAACGCCGATTTCATCTTCAAAGAGTGGAAGAAAC
TGGACAAGGCCAAAAAAGTGATGGAAAACCAGATGTTCGAGGAAAAGCAGGCCGAGAGCATGCCCGAGAT
CGAAACCGAGCAGGAGTACAAAGAGATCTTCATCACCCCCCACCAGATCAAGCACATTAAGGACTTCAAG
GACTACAAGTACAGCCACCGGGTGGACAAGAAGCCTAATAGAGAGCTGATTAACGACACCCTGTACTCCA
CCCGGAAGGACGACAAGGGCAACACCCTGATCGTGAACAATCTGAACGGCCTGTACGACAAGGACAATGA
CAAGCTGAAAAAGCTGATCAACAAGAGCCCCGAAAAGCTGCTGATGTACCACCACGACCCCCAGACCTAC
CAGAAACTGAAGCTGATTATGGAACAGTACGGCGACGAGAAGAATCCCCTGTACAAGTACTACGAGGAAA
CCGGGAACTACCTGACCAAGTACTCCAAAAAGGACAACGGCCCCGTGATCAAGAAGATTAAGTATTACGG
CAACAAACTGAACGCCCATCTGGACATCACCGACGACTACCCCAACAGCAGAAACAAGGTCGTGAAGCTG
TCCCTGAAGCCCTACAGATTCGACGTGTACCTGGACAATGGCGTGTACAAGTTCGTGACCGTGAAGAATC
TGGATGTGATCAAAAAAGAAAACTACTACGAAGTGAATAGCAAGTGCTATGAGGAAGCTAAGAAGCTGAA
GAAGATCAGCAACCAGGCCGAGTTTATCGCCTCCTTCTACAACAACGATCTGATCAAGATCAACGGCGAG
CTGTATAGAGTGATCGGCGTGAACAACGACCTGCTGAACCGGATCGAAGTGAACATGATCGACATCACCT
ACCGCGAGTACCTGGAAAACATGAACGACAAGAGGCCCCCCAGGATCATTAAGACAATCGCCTCCAAGAC
CCAGAGCATTAAGAAGTACAGCACAGACATTCTGGGCAACCTGTATGAAGTGAAATCTAAGAAGCACCCT
CAGATCATCAAAAAGGGCAAAAGGCCGGCGGCCACGAAAAAGGCCGGCCAGGCAAAAAAGAAAAAGGAAT
TCGGCAGTGGAGAGGGCAGAGGAAGTCTGCTAACATGCGGTGACGTCGAGGAGAATCCTGGCCCAGTGAG
CAAGGGCGAGGAGCTGTTCACCGGGGTGGTGCCCATCCTGGTCGAGCTGGACGGCGACGTAAACGGCCAC
AAGTTCAGCGTGTCCGGCGAGGGCGAGGGCGATGCCACCTACGGCAAGCTGACCCTGAAGTTCATCTGCA
CCACCGGCAAGCTGCCCGTGCCCTGGCCCACCCTCGTGACCACCCTGACCTACGGCGTGCAGTGCTTCAG
CCGCTACCCCGACCACATGAAGCAGCACGACTTCTTCAAGTCCGCCATGCCCGAAGGCTACGTCCAGGAG
CGCACCATCTTCTTCAAGGACGACGGCAACTACAAGACCCGCGCCGAGGTGAAGTTCGAGGGCGACACCC
TGGTGAACCGCATCGAGCTGAAGGGCATCGACTTCAAGGAGGACGGCAACATCCTGGGGCACAAGCTGGA
GTACAACTACAACAGCCACAACGTCTATATCATGGCCGACAAGCAGAAGAACGGCATCAAGGTGAACTTC
AAGATCCGCCACAACATCGAGGACGGCAGCGTGCAGCTCGCCGACCACTACCAGCAGAACACCCCCATCG
GCGACGGCCCCGTGCTGCTGCCCGACAACCACTACCTGAGCACCCAGTCCGCCCTGAGCAAAGACCCCAA
CGAGAAGCGCGATCACATGGTCCTGCTGGAGTTCGTGACCGCCGCCGGGATCACTCTCGGCATGGACGAG
CTGTACAAGGAATTCTAACTAGAGCTCGCTGATCAGCCTCGACTGTGCCTTCTAGTTGCCAGCCATCTGT
TGTTTGCCCCTCCCCCGTGCCTTCCTTGACCCTGGAAGGTGCCACTCCCACTGTCCTTTCCTAATAAAAT
GAGGAAATTGCATCGCATTGTCTGAGTAGGTGTCATTCTATTCTGGGGGGTGGGGTGGGGCAGGACAGCA
AGGGGGAGGATTGGGAAGAGAATAGCAGGCATGCTGGGGAGCGGCCGCAGGAACCCCTAGTGATGGAGTT
GGCCACTCCCTCTCTGCGCGCTCGCTCGCTCACTGAGGCCGGGCGACCAAAGGTCGCCCGACGCCCGGGC
TTTGCCCGGGCGGCCTCAGTGAGCGAGCGAGCGCGCAGCTGCCTGCAGGGGCGCCTGATGCGGTATTTTC
TCCTTACGCATCTGTGCGGTATTTCACACCGCATA
[95 nt withheld, positions 3256-3350]
T
[46 nt withheld, positions 3352-3397]
C
[141 nt withheld, positions 3399-3539]
CCTTTGACGTTGGAGTCCACGTTCTTT
[37 nt withheld, positions 3567-3603]
ACTCTATCTCGGGCTATTCTTTTGATTTATAAGGGATTTTGCCGATTTCGGTCTATTGGTTAAAAAATGA
GCTGATTTAACAAAAATTTAACGCGAATTTTAACAAAATATTAACGTTTACAATTTTATGGTGCACTCTC
AGTACAATCTGCTCTGATGCCGCATAGTTAAGCCAGCCCCGACACCCGCCAACACCCGCTGACGCGCCCT
GACGGGCTTGTCTGCTCCCGGCATCCGCTTACAGACAAGCTGTGACCGTCTCCGGGAGCTGCATGTGTCA
GAGGTTTTCACCGTCATCACCGAAACGCGCGAGACGAAAGGGCCTCGTGATACGCCTATTTTTATAGGTT
AATGTCATGATAATAATGGTTTCTTAGACGTCAGGTGGCACTTTTCGGGGAAATGTGCGCGGAACCCCTA
TTTGTTTATTTTTCTAAATACATTCAAATATGTATCCGCTCATGAGACAATAACCCTGATAAATGCTTCA
ATAATATTGAAAAAGGAAGAGTATGAGTATTCAACATTTCCGTGTCGCCCTTATTCCCTTTTTTGCGGCA
TTTTGCCTTCCTGTTTTTGCTCACCCAGAAACGCTGGTGAAAGTAAAAGATGCTGAAGATCAGTTGGGTG
CACGAGTGGGTTACATCGAACTGGATCTCAACAGCGGTAAGATCCTTGAGAGTTTTCGCCCCGAAGAACG
TTTTCCAATGATGAGCACTTTTAAAGTTCTGCTATGTGGCGCGGTATTATCCCGTATTGACGCCGGGCAA
GAGCAACTCGGTCGCCGCATACACTATTCTCAGAATGACTTGGTTGAGTACTCACCAGTCACAGAAAAGC
ATCTTACGGATGGCATGACAGTAAGAGAATTATGCAGTGCTGCCATAACCATGAGTGATAACACTGCGGC
CAACTTACTTCTGACAACGATCGGAGGACCGAAGGAGCTAACCGCTTTTTTGCACAACATGGGGGATCAT
GTAACTCGCCTTGATCGTTGGGAACCGGAGCTGAATGAAGCCATACCAAACGACGAGCGTGACACCACGA
TGCCTGTAGCAATGGCAACAACGTTGCGCAAACTATTAACTGGCGAACTACTTACTCTAGCTTCCCGGCA
ACAATTAATAGACTGGATGGAGGCGGATAAAGTTGCAGGACCACTTCTGCGCTCGGCCCTTCCGGCTGGC
TGGTTTATTGCTGATAAATCTGGAGCCGGTGAGCGTGGAAGCCGCGGTATCATTGCAGCACTGGGGCCAG
ATGGTAAGCCCTCCCGTATCGTAGTTATCTACACGACGGGGAGTCAGGCAACTATGGATGAACGAAATAG
ACAGATCGCTGAGATAGGTGCCTCACTGATTAAGCATTGGTAACTGTCAGACCAAGTTTACTCATATATA
CTTTAGATTGATTTAAAACTTCATTTTTAATTTAAAAGGATCTAGGTGAAGATCCTTTTTGATAATCTCA
TGACCAAAATCCCTTAACGTGAGTTTTCGTTCCACTGAGCGTCAGACCCCGTAGAAAAGATCAAAGGATC
TTCTTGAGATCCTTTTTTTCTGCGCGTAATCTGCTGCTTGCAAACAAAAAAACCACCGCTACCAGCGGTG
GTTTGTTTGCCGGATCAAGAGCTACCAACTCTTTTTCCGAAGGTAACTGGCTTCAGCAGAGCGCAGATAC
CAAATACTGTTCTTCTAGTGTAGCCGTAGTTAGGCCACCACTTCAAGAACTCTGTAGCACCGCCTACATA
CCTCGCTCTGCTAATCCTGTTACCAGTGGCTGCTGCCAGTGGCGATAAGTCGTGTCTTACCGGGTTGGAC
TCAAGACGATAGTTACCGGATAAGGCGCAGCGGTCGGGCTGAACGGGGGGTTCGTGCACACAGCCCAGCT
TGGAGCGAACGACCTACACCGAACTGAGATACCTACAGCGTGAGCTATGAGAAAGCGCCACGCTTCCCGA
AGGGAGAAAGGCGGACAGGTATCCGGTAAGCGGCAGGGTCGGAACAGGAGAGCGCACGAGGGAGCTTCCA
GGGGGAAACGCCTGGTATCTTTATAGTCCTGTCGGGTTTCGCCACCTCTGACTTGAGCGTCGATTTTTGT
GATGCTCGTCAGGGGGGCGGAGCCTATGGAAAAACGCCAGCAACGCGGCCTTTTTACGGTTCCTGGCCTT
TTGCTGGCCTTTTGCTCACATGTGAGGGCCTATTTCCCATGATTCCTTCATATTTGCATATACGATACAA
GGCTGTTAGAGAGATAATTGGAATTAATTTGACTGTAAACACAAAGATATTAGTACAAAATACGTGACGT
AGAAAGTAATAATTTCTTGGGTAGTTTGCAGTTTTAAAATTATGTTTTAAAATGGACTATCATATGCTTA
CCGTAACTTGAAAGTATTTCGATTTCTTGGCTTTATATATCTTGTGGAAAGGACGAAACACCGGGTCTTC
GAGAAGACCTGTTTCAGTACTCTGGAAACAGAATCTACTGAAACAAGGCAAAATGCCGTGTTTATCTCGT
CAACTTGTTGGCGAGATTTTTTGCGGCCGCGGTACCCGTTACATAACTTACGGTAAATGGCCCGCCTGGC
TGACCGCCCAACGACCCCCGCCCATTGACGTCAATAGTAACGCCAATAGGGACTTTCCATTGACGTCAAT
GGGTGGAGTATTTACGGTAAACTGCCCACTTGGCAGTACATCAAGTGTATCATATGCCAAGTACGCCCCC
TATTGACGTCAATGACGGTAAATGGCCCGCCTGGCATTGTGCCCAGTACATGACCTTATGGGACTTTCCT
ACTTGGCAGTACATCTACGTATTAGTCATCGCTATTACCATGGTCGAGGTGAGCCCCACGTTCTGCTTCA
CTCTCCCCATCTCCCCCCCCTCCCCACCCCCAATTTTGTATTTATTTATTTTTTAATTATTTTGTGCAGC
GATGGGGGCGGGGGGGGGGGGGGGGGGGCGCCGGGGGGGGGGGGGGGGGGGGGGGGGGGGGGGGGGGGGG
GGGGCGGGGGGGGGGGGGGGGCGAGGCGGAGAGGTGCGGCGGCAGCCAATCAGAGCGGCGCGCTCCGAAA
GTTTCCTTTTATGGCGAGGCGGCGGCGGCGGCGGCCCTATAAAAAGCGAAGCGCGCGGCGGGCGGGAGTC
GCTGCGCGCTGCCTTCGCCCCGTGCCCCGCTCCGCCGCCGCCTCGCGCCGCCCGCCCCGGCTCTGACTGA
CCGCGTTACTCCCACAGGTGAGCGGGCGGGACGGCCCTTCTCCTCCGGGCTGTAATTAGCTGAGCAAGAG
GTAAGGGTTTAAGGGATGGTTGGTTGGTGGGGTATTAATGTTTAATTACCTGGAGCACCTGCCTGAAATC
ACTTTTTTTCAGGTTGGACCGGTGCCACCATGGCCCCAAAGAAGAAGCGGAAGGTCGGTATCCACGGAGT
CCCAGCAGCCAAGCGGAACTACATCCTGGGCCTGGACATCGGCATCACCAGCGTGGGCTACGGCATCATC
GACTACGAGACACGGGACGTGATCGATGCCGGCGTGCGGCTGTTCAAAGAGGCCAACGTGGAAAACAACG
AGGGCAGGCGGAGCAAGAGAGGCGCCAGAAGGCTGAAGCGGCGGAGGCGGCATAGAATCCAGAGAGTGAA
GAAGCTGCTGTTCGACTACAACCTGCTGACCGACCACAGCGAGCTGAGCGGCATCAACCCCTACGAGGCC
AGAGTGAAGGGCCTGAGCCAGAAGCTGAGCGAGGAAGAGTTCTCTGCCGCCCTGCTGCACCTGGCCAAGA
GAAGAGGCGTGCACAACGTGAACGAGGTGGAAGAGGACACCGGCAACGAGCTGTCCACCAAAGAGCAGAT
CAGCCGGAACAGCAAGGCCCTGGAAGAGAAATACGTGGCCGAACTGCAGCTGGAACGGCTGAAGAAAGAC
GGCGAAGTGCGGGGCAGCATCAACAGATTCAAGACCAGCGACTACGTGAAAGAAGCCAAACAGCTGCTGA
AGGTGCAGAAGGCCTACCACCAGCTGGACCAGAGCTTCATCGACACCTACATCGACCTGCTGGAAACCCG
GCGGACCTACTATGAGGGACCTGGCGAGGGCAGCCCCTTCGGCTGGAAGGACATCAAAGAATGGTACGAG
ATGCTGATGGGCCACTGCACCTACTTCCCCGAGGAACTGCGGAGCGTGAAGTACGCCTACAACGCCGACC
TGTACAACGCCCTGAACGACCTGAACAATCTCGTGATCACCAGGGACGAGAACGAGAAGCTGGAATATTA
CGAGAAGTTCCAGATCATCGAGAACGTGTTCAAGCAGAAGAAGAAGCCCACCCTGAAGCAGATCGCCAAA
GAAATCCTCGTGAACGAAGAGGATATTAAGGGCTACAGAGTGACCAGCACCGGCAAGCCCGAGTTCACCA
ACCTGAAGGTGTACCACGACATCAAGGACATTACCGCCCGGAAAGAGATTATTGAGAACGCCGAGCTGCT
GGATCAGATTGCCAAGATCCTGACCATCTACCAGAGCAGCGAGGACATCCAGGAAGAACTGACCAATCTG
AACTCCGAGCTGACCCAGGAAGAGATCGAGCAGATCTCTAATCTGAAGGGCTATACCGGCACCCACAA
Features (pLannotate 1.2.2; 18 found; start..end, strand, type, name):
   1979..2026    +  CDS            nucleoplasmin NLS: bipartite nuclear localization signal from nucleoplasmin
   2096..2809    +  CDS            EGFP: EGFP is a basic (constitutively fluorescent) green fluorescent protein published in 1996, derived from Aequorea victoria. It is reported to be a rapidly-maturing weak dimer with moderate acid sensitivity.
   2843..2954    +  polyA_signal   bGH poly(A) signal: bovine growth hormone polyadenylation signal
   3059..3199    +  repeat_region  AAV2 ITR: inverted terminal repeat of adeno-associated virus serotype 2 inverted
   3204..3255    -  misc_feature   bom (fragment): basis of mobility region from pBR322
   3274..3729    +  rep_origin     f1 ori (sequence partly withheld): f1 bacteriophage origin of replication; arrow indicates direction of (+) strand synthesis
   3730..3779    -  misc_feature   bom (fragment): basis of mobility region from pBR322
   3881..3916    -  CDS            rop (fragment): Rop protein, which maintains plasmids at low copy number; rop
   4011..4115    +  promoter       AmpR promoter: bla
   4116..4976    +  CDS            AmpR: β-lactamase; bla; confers resistance to ampicillin, carbenicillin, and related antibiotics
   5147..5735    +  rep_origin     ori: high-copy-number ColE1/pMB1/pBR322/pUC origin of replication
   5797..6037    +  promoter       U6 promoter: RNA polymerase III promoter for human U6 snRNA
   6064..6139    +  misc_RNA       Sa gRNA scaffold: guide RNA scaffold for the Staphylococcus aureus CRISPR/Cas9 system
   6160..6445    +  enhancer       CMV enhancer: human cytomegalovirus immediate early enhancer; contains an 18-bp deletion relative to the standard CMV enhancer
   6447..6568    +  promoter       chicken β-actin promoter (fragment): contains a 21-bp deletion relative to the standard chicken β-actin promoter
   6591..6747    +  promoter       chicken β-actin promoter (fragment): contains a 21-bp deletion relative to the standard chicken β-actin promoter
   6748..6975    +  intron         hybrid intron: hybrid between chicken β-actin (CBA) and minute virus of mice (MMV) introns (Gray et al., 2011)
   7044..1978    +  CDS            cas9 (across the origin): CAS9_STAAU - Experimental evidence at protein level: Swiss-Prot protein existence level 1. CRISPR (clustered regularly interspaced short palindromic repeat) is an adaptive immune system that provides protection against mobile genetic elements (viruses, transposable elements and conjugative plasmids). CRISPR clusters contain spacers, sequences complementary to antecedent mobile elements, and target invading nucleic acids. CRISPR clusters are transcribed and processed into CRISPR RNA (crRNA). In type II CRISPR systems correct processing of pre-crRNA requires a trans- encoded small RNA (tracrRNA)
