[The description below was written by a language model from this plasmid's Addgene catalogue record and pLannotate feature annotations shown in this document.]
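Description:
SaCas9 GFP V3 is an 8.2 kb all-in-one mammalian CRISPR expression plasmid supplied as an empty backbone, derived from the SaCas9v3-Puro vector. It carries no guide insert. Instead, a user-designed spacer is introduced by BbsI golden gate cloning between the human U6 promoter and the Staphylococcus aureus guide RNA scaffold. According to the record, this scaffold is the "3TC" variant, associated with work on reducing the scaffold poly-T tract to raise guide RNA transcript levels. Runs of T can act as RNA polymerase III termination signals, so shortening them is intended to increase full-length sgRNA expression and thereby editing efficiency.

The second cassette expresses the nuclease from the CBh promoter, annotated here as a CMV enhancer, chicken β-actin promoter fragments and a hybrid CBA/MVM intron. It drives the SaCas9 coding sequence (which spans the numbering origin of the sequence record), followed by a nucleoplasmin bipartite nuclear localization signal, a 2A peptide (stated in the catalogue entry but not annotated in the feature table) and EGFP, ending in a bGH polyadenylation signal. The 2A element lets Cas9 and EGFP be produced as separate proteins from one transcript, so green fluorescence marks transfected cells and can be used to identify or sort them.

In bacteria, the plasmid is maintained through a high-copy ColE1/pUC-type origin with ampicillin resistance, and it also contains an f1 origin. Only a single AAV2 ITR is annotated, which appears to be a backbone remnant, and the record does not describe the plasmid as an AAV packaging vector. Its typical use is transient transfection for SaCas9-mediated genome editing in mammalian cells.
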