Addgene plasmid #226962: SaCas9 GFP V3
Purpose: (Empty Backbone) CBh-SaCas9-2A-GFP, and hU6-sgRNA (Sa) with a BbsI golden gate cloning backbone for sgRNA. sgRNA uses 3TC scaffold for increased sgRNA expression.
Depositing lab: Paul Thomas. Depositing organization: Adelaide University. Publication: Optimal SpCas9- and SaCas9-mediated gene editing by enhancing gRNA transcript levels through scaffold poly-T tract reduction. Chey YCJ, Gierus L, Lushington C, Arudkumar JC, B Geiger A, Staker LG, Robertson LJ, Pfitzner C, Kennedy JG, Lee RHB, Godahewa GI, Adikusuma F, Thomas PQ. BMC Genomics. 2025 Feb 12;26(1):138. doi: 10.1186/s12864-025-11317-2. PubMed 39939860.
Backbone
  Vector backbone: SaCas9v3-Puro
  Vector type: Mammalian Expression, CRISPR
Growth in bacteria
  Bacterial resistance: Ampicillin, 100 μg/mL
  Growth temperature: 37°C
  Growth strain: DH5alpha
  Copy number: High Copy
Gene/Insert
  Gene/Insert name: None
Terms and licenses: Academic/Nonprofit Terms; Industry Terms: Not Available to Industry
Depositor comments: Contains SaCas9-2A-GFP . Please visit https://doi.org/10.1101/2024.07.19.604224 for bioRxiv preprint.
How to cite: SaCas9 GFP V3 was a gift from Paul Thomas (Addgene plasmid # 226962 ; http://n2t.net/addgene:226962 ; RRID:Addgene_226962)
